>Addgene plasmid #185342 | pCDNA3-AUP1 A397D | addgene full sequence | sequence record 383994 | Addgene NGS Result
TGCTCTGATGCCGCATAGTTAAGCCAGTATCTGCTCCCTGCTTGTGTGTTGGAGGTCGCTGAGTAGTGCG
CGAGCAAAATTTAAGCTACAACAAGGCAAGGCTTGACCGACAATTGCATGAAGAATCTGCTTAGGGTTAG
GCGTTTTGCGCTGCTTCGCGATGTACGGGCCAGATATACGCGTTGACATTGATTATTGACTAGTTATTAA
TAGTAATCAATTACGGGGTCATTAGTTCATAGCCCATATATGGAGTTCCGCGTTACATAACTTACGGTAA
ATGGCCCGCCTGGCTGACCGCCCAACGACCCCCGCCCATTGACGTCAATAATGACGTATGTTCCCATAGT
AACGCCAATAGGGACTTTCCATTGACGTCAATGGGTGGAGTATTTACGGTAAACTGCCCACTTGGCAGTA
CATCAAGTGTATCATATGCCAAGTACGCCCCCTATTGACGTCAATGACGGTAAATGGCCCGCCTGGCATT
ATGCCCAGTACATGACCTTATGGGACTTTCCTACTTGGCAGTACATCTACGTATTAGTCATCGCTATTAC
CATGGTGATGCGGTTTTGGCAGTACATCAATGGGCGTGGATAGCGGTTTGACTCACGGGGATTTCCAAGT
CTCCACCCCATTGACGTCAATGGGAGTTTGTTTTGGCACCAAAATCAACGGGACTTTCCAAAATGTCGTA
ACAACTCCGCCCCATTGACGCAAATGGGCGGTAGGCGTGTACGGTGGGAGGTCTATATAAGCAGAGCTCT
CTGGCTAACTAGAGAACCCACTGCTTACTGGCTTATCGAAATTAATACGACTCACTATAGGGAGACCCAA
GCTTGGTACCGAGCTCGGATCCACTAGTAACGGCCGCCAGTGTGCTGGAATTCATGGAGCTTCCCTCAGG
GCCGGGGCCGGAGCGGCTCTTTGACTCGCACCGGCTTCCGGGTGACTGCTTCCTACTGCTCGTGCTGCTG
CTCTACGCGCCAGTCGGGTTCTGCCTCCTCGTCCTGCGCCTCTTTCTCGGGATCCACGTCTTCCTGGTCA
GCTGCGCGCTGCCAGACAGCGTCCTTCGCAGATTCGTAGTGCGGACCATGTGTGCGGTGCTAGGGCTCGT
GGCCCGGCAGGAGGACTCCGGACTCCGGGATCACAGTGTCAGGGTCCTCATTTCCAACCATGTGACACCT
TTCGACCACAACATAGTCAATTTGCTTACCACCTGTAGCACCCCTCTACTCAATAGTCCCCCCAGCTTTG
TGTGCTGGTCTCGGGGCTTCATGGAGATGAATGGGCGGGGGGAGTTGGTGGAGTCACTCAAGAGATTCTG
TGCTTCCACGAGGCTTCCCCCCACTCCTCTGCTGCTATTCCCTGAGGAAGAGGCCACCAATGGCCGGGAG
GGGCTCCTGCGCTTCAGTTCCTGGCCATTTTCTATCCAAGATGTGGTACAACCTCTTACCCTGCAAGTTC
AGAGACCCCTGGTCTCTGTGACGGTGTCAGATGCCTCCTGGGTCTCAGAACTGCTGTGGTCACTTTTCGT
CCCTTTCACGGTGTATCAAGTAAGGTGGCTTCGTCCTGTTCATCGCCAACTAGGGGAAGCGAATGAGGAG
TTTGCACTCCGTGTACAACAGCTGGTGGCCAAGGAATTGGGCCAGACAGGGACACGGCTCACTCCAGCTG
ACAAAGCAGAGCACATGAAGCGACAAAGACACCCCAGATTGCGCCCCCAGTCAGCCCAGTCTTCTTTCCC
TCCCTCCCCTGGTCCTTCTCCTGATGTGCAACTGGCAACTCTGGCTCAGAGAGTCAAGGAAGTTTTGCCC
CATGTGCCATTGGGTGTCATCCAGAGAGACCTGGCCAAGACTGGCTGTGTAGACTTGACTATCACTAATC
TGCTTGAGGGGGCCGTAGCTTTCATGCCTGAAGACATCACCAAGGGAACTCAGTCCCTACCCACAGCCTC
TGCCTCCAAGTTTCCCAGCTCTGGCCCGGTGACCCCTCAGCCAACAGCCCTAACATTTGCCAAGTCTTCC
TGGGCCCGGCAGGAGAGCCTGCAGGAGCGCAAGCAAGCACTATATGAATACGACAGAAGGAGATTCACAG
AGAGACGAGCCCAGGAGGCTGACCTCGAGGTCGAGGACTACAAGGACGACGATGACAAGATCTTCGAGCA
CCACCACCACCACCACTGAGATCCGGCTGCTAACAAAGCCCGAAAGGAAGCTGAGTTGGCTGCTCTAGAG
GGCCCTATTCTATAGTGTCACCTAAATGCTAGAGCTCGCTGATCAGCCTCGACTGTGCCTTCTAGTTGCC
AGCCATCTGTTGTTTGCCCCTCCCCCGTGCCTTCCTTGACCCTGGAAGGTGCCACTCCCACTGTCCTTTC
CTAATAAAATGAGGAAATTGCATCGCATTGTCTGAGTAGGTGTCATTCTATTCTGGGGGGTGGGGTGGGG
CAGGACAGCAAGGGGGAGGATTGGGAAGACAATAGCAGGCATGCTGGGGATGCGGTGGGCTCTATGGCTT
CTGAGGCGGAAAGAACCAGCTGGGGCTCTAGGGGGTATCCCC
[124 nt withheld, positions 2563-2686]
C
[91 nt withheld, positions 2688-2778]
A
[49 nt withheld, positions 2780-2828]
CCTTTGACGTTGGAGTCCACGTTCTTT
[37 nt withheld, positions 2856-2892]
ACCCTATCTCGGTCTATTCTTTTGATTTATAAGGGATTTTGCCGATTTCGGCCTATTGGTTAAAAAATGA
GCTGATTTAACAAAAATTTAACGCGAATTAATTCTGTGGAATGTGTGTCAGTTAGGGTGTGGAAAGTCCC
CAGGCTCCCCAGCAGGCAGAAGTATGCAAAGCATGCATCTCAATTAGTCAGCAACCAGGTGTGGAAAGTC
CCCAGGCTCCCCAGCAGGCAGAAGTATGCAAAGCATGCATCTCAATTAGTCAGCAACCATAGTCCCGCCC
CTAACTCCGCCCATCCCGCCCCTAACTCCGCCCAGTTCCGCCCATTCTCCGCCCCATGGCTGACTAATTT
TTTTTATTTATGCAGAGGCCGAGGCCGCCTCTGCCTCTGAGCTATTCCAGAAGTAGTGAGGAGGCTTTTT
TGGAGGCCTAGGCTTTTGCAAAAAGCTCCCGGGAGCTTGTATATCCATTTTCGGATCTGATCAAGAGACA
GGATGAGGATCGTTTCGCATGATTGAACAAGATGGATTGCACGCAGGTTCTCCGGCCGCTTGGGTGGAGA
GGCTATTCGGCTATGACTGGGCACAACAGACAATCGGCTGCTCTGATGCCGCCGTGTTCCGGCTGTCAGC
GCAGGGGCGCCCGGTTCTTTTTGTCAAGACCGACCTGTCCGGTGCCCTGAATGAACTGCAGGACGAGGCA
GCGCGGCTATCGTGGCTGGCCACGACGGGCGTTCCTTGCGCAGCTGTGCTCGACGTTGTCACTGAAGCGG
GAAGGGACTGGCTGCTATTGGGCGAAGTGCCGGGGCAGGATCTCCTGTCATCTCACCTTGCTCCTGCCGA
GAAAGTATCCATCATGGCTGATGCAATGCGGCGGCTGCATACGCTTGATCCGGCTACCTGCCCATTCGAC
CACCAAGCGAAACATCGCATCGAGCGAGCACGTACTCGGATGGAAGCCGGTCTTGTCGATCAGGATGATC
TGGACGAAGAGCATCAGGGGCTCGCGCCAGCCGAACTGTTCGCCAGGCTCAAGGCGCGCATGCCCGACGG
CGAGGATCTCGTCGTGACCCATGGCGATGCCTGCTTGCCGAATATCATGGTGGAAAATGGCCGCTTTTCT
GGATTCATCGACTGTGGCCGGCTGGGTGTGGCGGACCGCTATCAGGACATAGCGTTGGCTACCCGTGATA
TTGCTGAAGAGCTTGGCGGCGAATGGGCTGACCGCTTCCTCGTGCTTTACGGTATCGCCGCTCCCGATTC
GCAGCGCATCGCCTTCTATCGCCTTCTTGACGAGTTCTTCTGAGCGGGACTCTGGGGTTCGAAATGACCG
ACCAAGCGACGCCCAACCTGCCATCACGAGATTTCGATTCCACCGCCGCCTTCTATGAAAGGTTGGGCTT
CGGAATCGTTTTCCGGGACGCCGGCTGGATGATCCTCCAGCGCGGGGATCTCATGCTGGAGTTCTTCGCC
CACCCCAACTTGTTTATTGCAGCTTATAATGGTTACAAATAAAGCAATAGCATCACAAATTTCACAAATA
AAGCATTTTTTTCACTGCATTCTAGTTGTGGTTTGTCCAAACTCATCAATGTATCTTATCATGTCTGTAT
ACCGTCGACCTCTAGCTAGAGCTTGGCGTAATCATGGTCATAGCTGTTTCCTGTGTGAAATTGTTATCCG
CTCACAATTCCACACAACATACGAGCCGGAAGCATAAAGTGTAAAGCCTGGGGTGCCTAATGAGTGAGCT
AACTCACATTAATTGCGTTGCGCTCACTGCCCGCTTTCCAGTCGGGAAACCTGTCGTGCCAGCTGCATTA
ATGAATCGGCCAACGCGCGGGGAGAGGCGGTTTGCGTATTGGGCGCTCTTCCGCTTCCTCGCTCACTGAC
TCGCTGCGCTCGGTCGTTCGGCTGCGGCGAGCGGTATCAGCTCACTCAAAGGCGGTAATACGGTTATCCA
CAGAATCAGGGGATAACGCAGGAAAGAACATGTGAGCAAAAGGCCAGCAAAAGGCCAGGAACCGTAAAAA
GGCCGCGTTGCTGGCGTTTTTCCATAGGCTCCGCCCCCCTGACGAGCATCACAAAAATCGACGCTCAAGT
CAGAGGTGGCGAAACCCGACAGGACTATAAAGATACCAGGCGTTTCCCCCTGGAAGCTCCCTCGTGCGCT
CTCCTGTTCCGACCCTGCCGCTTACCGGATACCTGTCCGCCTTTCTCCCTTCGGGAAGCGTGGCGCTTTC
TCATAGCTCACGCTGTAGGTATCTCAGTTCGGTGTAGGTCGTTCGCTCCAAGCTGGGCTGTGTGCACGAA
CCCCCCGTTCAGCCCGACCGCTGCGCCTTATCCGGTAACTATCGTCTTGAGTCCAACCCGGTAAGACACG
ACTTATCGCCACTGGCAGCAGCCACTGGTAACAGGATTAGCAGAGCGAGGTATGTAGGCGGTGCTACAGA
GTTCTTGAAGTGGTGGCCTAACTACGGCTACACTAGAAGAACAGTATTTGGTATCTGCGCTCTGCTGAAG
CCAGTTACCTTCGGAAAAAGAGTTGGTAGCTCTTGATCCGGCAAACAAACCACCGCTGGTAGCGGTGGTT
TTTTTGTTTGCAAGCAGCAGATTACGCGCAGAAAAAAAGGATCTCAAGAAGATCCTTTGATCTTTTCTAC
GGGGTCTGACGCTCAGTGGAACGAAAACTCACGTTAAGGGATTTTGGTCATGAGATTATCAAAAAGGATC
TTCACCTAGATCCTTTTAAATTAAAAATGAAGTTTTAAATCAATCTAAAGTATATATGAGTAAACTTGGT
CTGACAGTTACCAATGCTTAATCAGTGAGGCACCTATCTCAGCGATCTGTCTATTTCGTTCATCCATAGT
TGCCTGACTCCCCGTCGTGTAGATAACTACGATACGGGAGGGCTTACCATCTGGCCCCAGTGCTGCAATG
ATACCGCGAGACCCACGCTCACCGGCTCCAGATTTATCAGCAATAAACCAGCCAGCCGGAAGGGCCGAGC
GCAGAAGTGGTCCTGCAACTTTATCCGCCTCCATCCAGTCTATTAATTGTTGCCGGGAAGCTAGAGTAAG
TAGTTCGCCAGTTAATAGTTTGCGCAACGTTGTTGCCATTGCTACAGGCATCGTGGTGTCACGCTCGTCG
TTTGGTATGGCTTCATTCAGCTCCGGTTCCCAACGATCAAGGCGAGTTACATGATCCCCCATGTTGTGCA
AAAAAGCGGTTAGCTCCTTCGGTCCTCCGATCGTTGTCAGAAGTAAGTTGGCCGCAGTGTTATCACTCAT
GGTTATGGCAGCACTGCATAATTCTCTTACTGTCATGCCATCCGTAAGATGCTTTTCTGTGACTGGTGAG
TACTCAACCAAGTCATTCTGAGAATAGTGTATGCGGCGACCGAGTTGCTCTTGCCCGGCGTCAATACGGG
ATAATACCGCGCCACATAGCAGAACTTTAAAAGTGCTCATCATTGGAAAACGTTCTTCGGGGCGAAAACT
CTCAAGGATCTTACCGCTGTTGAGATCCAGTTCGATGTAACCCACTCGTGCACCCAACTGATCTTCAGCA
TCTTTTACTTTCACCAGCGTTTCTGGGTGAGCAAAAACAGGAAGGCAAAATGCCGCAAAAAAGGGAATAA
GGGCGACACGGAAATGTTGAATACTCATACTCTTCCTTTTTCAATATTATTGAAGCATTTATCAGGGTTA
TTGTCTCATGAGCGGATACATATTTGAATGTATTTAGAAAAATAAACAAATAGGGGTTCCGCGCACATTT
CCCCGAAAAGTGCCACCTGACGTCGACGGATCGGGAGATCTCCCGATCCCCTATGGTGCACTCTCAGTAC
AATC
Features (pLannotate 1.2.2; 24 found; start..end, strand, type, name):
    185..564     +  enhancer       CMV enhancer: human cytomegalovirus immediate early enhancer
    565..768     +  promoter       CMV promoter: human cytomegalovirus (CMV) immediate early promoter
    764..797     +  LTR            5' LTR (truncated) (fragment): truncated 5' long terminal repeat (LTR) from HIV-1
    813..831     +  promoter       T7 promoter: promoter for bacteriophage T7 RNA polymerase
    894..2123    +  CDS            AUP1: AUP1_HUMAN - Experimental evidence at protein level: Swiss-Prot protein existence level 1. (Microbial infection) Following Dengue virus infection, required for induction of lipophagy which facilitates production of virus progeny particles. From Homo sapiens (Human).
   2139..2159    +  CDS            FLAG (fragment): FLAG® epitope tag, followed by an enterokinase cleavage site
   2169..2186    +  CDS            9xHis (fragment): 9xHis affinity tag
   2196..2234    +  CDS            SET1 (fragment): solubility-enhancement tag derived from T7 phage gene 10B
   2249..2267    -  promoter       SP6 promoter: promoter for bacteriophage SP6 RNA polymerase
   2293..2517    +  polyA_signal   bGH poly(A) signal: bovine growth hormone polyadenylation signal
   2521..2542    +  promoter       SV40 promoter (fragment): SV40 enhancer and early promoter
   2563..2991    +  rep_origin     f1 ori (sequence partly withheld): f1 bacteriophage origin of replication; arrow indicates direction of (+) strand synthesis
   3005..3334    +  promoter       SV40 promoter: SV40 enhancer and early promoter
   3401..4192    +  CDS            neo: KKA2_KLEPN - Also known as kan, nptII. Experimental evidence at protein level: Swiss-Prot protein existence level 1. Resistance to kanamycin, neomycin, paromomycin, ribostamycin, butirosin and gentamicin B. From Klebsiella pneumoniae.
   4216..4374    +  CDS            ble (fragment): BLE_KLEPN - Experimental evidence at protein level: Swiss-Prot protein existence level 1. Binding protein with a strong affinity to the bleomycin family of antibiotics. Binds to CL990; an antimitotic-antibiotic compound. From Klebsiella pneumoniae.
   4369..4490    +  polyA_signal   SV40 poly(A) signal: SV40 polyadenylation signal
   4563..4579    -  protein_bind   lac operator: The lac repressor binds to the lac operator to inhibit transcription in E. coli. This inhibition can be relieved by adding lactose or isopropyl-β-D-thiogalactopyranoside (IPTG). lac repressor encoded by lacI
   4587..4617    -  promoter       lac promoter: promoter for the E. coli lac operon
   4632..4653    -  protein_bind   CAP binding site: CAP binding activates transcription in the presence of cAMP. E. coli catabolite activator protein
   4666..4758    -  CDS            lacI (fragment): lac repressor; lacI; The lac repressor binds to the lac operator to inhibit transcription in E. coli. This inhibition can be relieved by adding lactose or isopropyl-β-D-thiogalactopyranoside (IPTG).
   4941..5529    -  rep_origin     ori: high-copy-number ColE1/pMB1/pBR322/pUC origin of replication
   5700..6560    -  CDS            AmpR: β-lactamase; bla; confers resistance to ampicillin, carbenicillin, and related antibiotics
   6561..6665    -  promoter       AmpR promoter: bla
   6724..30      -  misc_feature   bom (fragment) (across the origin): basis of mobility region from pBR322
