[The description below was written by a language model from this plasmid's Addgene catalogue record and pLannotate feature annotations shown in this document.]
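Description:
pCDNA3-AUP1 A397D is a mammalian expression plasmid built on a pcDNA3-FLAG backbone that carries human AUP1 with the point mutation A397D. The open reading frame, cloned between BamHI and XhoI sites, sits downstream of the human cytomegalovirus immediate-early enhancer and promoter and is followed by the bovine growth hormone polyadenylation signal, giving strong constitutive expression after transfection into mammalian cells. The annotated features place a FLAG epitope and a short polyhistidine stretch immediately after the AUP1 coding sequence, consistent with the catalogued Flag and 6xHis tags being C-terminal; these allow immunodetection, immunoprecipitation and metal-affinity capture of the mutant protein. T7 and SP6 phage promoters flank the insert, as is usual for pcDNA3, and can serve for in vitro transcription or as sequencing primer sites. Several small fragment annotations (a truncated HIV-1 LTR, SET1, ble, lacI) are short matches from automated annotation and are probably not functional elements.

The plasmid is propagated in E. coli through a high-copy ColE1/pUC-type origin with ampicillin selection from the β-lactamase gene, and an f1 origin is also present. A neomycin phosphotransferase cassette driven by the SV40 early promoter and terminated by the SV40 poly(A) signal allows G418 selection of stable mammalian transfectants.

The stated purpose is to assess the function of the G2BR in AUP1. According to the associated publication title, AUP1 contains a structurally conserved site that binds the E2 enzyme UBE2G2 and is essential for ER-associated degradation. The A397D substitution presumably probes this interaction, for comparison with wild-type AUP1, although the record does not state its precise effect.
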