Addgene plasmid #185342: pCDNA3-AUP1 A397D
Purpose: Assessing G2BR function in AUP1
Depositing lab: Allan Weissman. Depositing organization: National Cancer Institute (NCI). Publication: A structurally conserved site in AUP1 binds the E2 enzyme UBE2G2 and is essential for ER-associated degradation. Smith CE, Tsai YC, Liang YH, Khago D, Mariano J, Li J, Tarasov SG, Gergel E, Tsai B, Villaneuva M, Clapp ME, Magidson V, Chari R, Byrd RA, Ji X, Weissman AM. PLoS Biol. 2021 Dec 8;19(12):e3001474. doi: 10.1371/journal.pbio.3001474. eCollection 2021 Dec. PubMed 34879065.
Backbone
  Vector backbone: pcDNA3-FLAG
  Vector type: Mammalian Expression
Growth in bacteria
  Bacterial resistance: Ampicillin, 100 μg/mL
  Growth temperature: 37°C
  Growth strain: DH5alpha
  Copy number: High Copy
Gene/Insert
  Gene/Insert name: AUP1
  Species: H. sapiens (human)
  Mutation: A397D
  Entrez Gene: AUP1
  Tag / fusion protein: Flag, 6xHis
  Cloning method: Restriction Enzyme; 5′ cloning site BamHI (unknown if destroyed); 3′ cloning site XhoI (unknown if destroyed)
Terms and licenses: Academic/Nonprofit Terms; Industry Terms: Not Available to Industry
How to cite: pCDNA3-AUP1 A397D was a gift from Allan Weissman (Addgene plasmid # 185342 ; http://n2t.net/addgene:185342 ; RRID:Addgene_185342)
